>Addgene plasmid #53305 | Tus pGST-// | depositor full sequence | sequence record 82999 | Tus pGST-// sequence 5902 bps
ACGTTATCGACTGCACGGTGCACCAATGCTTCTGGCGTCAGGCAGCCATCGGAAGCTGTGGTATGGCTGT
GCAGGTCGTAAATCACTGCATAATTCGTGTCGCTCAAGGCGCACTCCCGTTCTGGATAATGTTTTTTGCG
CCGACATCATAACGGTTCTGGCAAATATTCTGAAATGAGCTGTTGACAATTAATCATCGGCTCGTATAAT
GTGTGGAATTGTGAGCGGATAACAATTTCACACAGGAAACAGTATTCATGTCCCCTATACTAGGTTATTG
GAAAATTAAGGGCCTTGTGCAACCCACTCGACTTCTTTTGGAATATCTTGAAGAAAAATATGAAGAGCAT
TTGTATGAGCGCGATGAAGGTGATAAATGGCGAAACAAAAAGTTTGAATTGGGTTTGGAGTTTCCCAATC
TTCCTTATTATATTGATGGTGATGTTAAATTAACACAGTCTATGGCCATCATACGTTATATAGCTGACAA
GCACAACATGTTGGGTGGTTGTCCAAAAGAGCGTGCAGAGATTTCAATGCTTGAAGGAGCGGTTTTGGAT
ATTAGATACGGTGTTTCGAGAATTGCATATAGTAAAGACTTTGAAACTCTCAAAGTTGATTTTCTTAGCA
AGCTACCTGAAATGCTGAAAATGTTCGAAGATCGTTTATGTCATAAAACATATTTAAATGGTGATCATGT
AACCCATCCTGACTTCATGTTGTATGACGCTCTTGATGTTGTTTTATACATGGACCCAATGTGCCTGGAT
GCGTTCCCAAAATTAGTTTGTTTTAAAAAACGTATTGAAGCTATCCCACAAATTGATAAGTACTTGAAAT
CCAGCAAGTATATAGCATGGCCTTTGCAGGGCTGGCAAGCCACGTTTGGTGGTGGCGACCATCCTCCAAA
AATCGATACGACCGAAAACCTGTATTTTCAGGGCGCCATGGATCCG
[927 nt withheld, positions 957-1883]
TAACTCGAGCGGCCGCATCGTGACTGACTGACGATCTGCCTCGCGCGTTTCGGTGATGACGGTGAAAACC
TCTGACACATGCAGCTCCCGGAGACGGTCACAGCTTGTCTGTAAGCGGATGCCGGGAGCAGACAAGCCCG
TCAGGGCGCGTCAGCGGGTGTTGGCGGGTGTCGGGGCGCAGCCATGACCCAGTCACGTAGCGATAGCGGA
GTGTATAATTCTTGAAGACGAAAGGGCCTCGTGATACGCCTATTTTTATAGGTTAATGTCATGATAATAA
TGGTTTCTTAGACGTCAGGTGGCACTTTTCGGGGAAATGTGCGCGGAACCCCTATTTGTTTATTTTTCTA
AATACATTCAAATATGTATCCGCTCATGAGACAATAACCCTGATAAATGCTTCAATAATATTGAAAAAGG
AAGAGTATGAGTATTCAACATTTCCGTGTCGCCCTTATTCCCTTTTTTGCGGCATTTTGCCTTCCTGTTT
TTGCTCACCCAGAAACGCTGGTGAAAGTAAAAGATGCTGAAGATCAGTTGGGTGCACGAGTGGGTTACAT
CGAACTGGATCTCAACAGCGGTAAGATCCTTGAGAGTTTTCGCCCCGAAGAACGTTTTCCAATGATGAGC
ACTTTTAAAGTTCTGCTATGTGGCGCGGTATTATCCCGTGTTGACGCCGGGCAAGAGCAACTCGGTCGCC
GCATACACTATTCTCAGAATGACTTGGTTGAGTACTCACCAGTCACAGAAAAGCATCTTACGGATGGCAT
GACAGTAAGAGAATTATGCAGTGCTGCCATAACCATGAGTGATAACACTGCGGCCAACTTACTTCTGACA
ACGATCGGAGGACCGAAGGAGCTAACCGCTTTTTTGCACAACATGGGGGATCATGTAACTCGCCTTGATC
GTTGGGAACCGGAGCTGAATGAAGCCATACCAAACGACGAGCGTGACACCACGATGCCTGCAGCAATGGC
AACAACGTTGCGCAAACTATTAACTGGCGAACTACTTACTCTAGCTTCCCGGCAACAATTAATAGACTGG
ATGGAGGCGGATAAAGTTGCAGGACCACTTCTGCGCTCGGCCCTTCCGGCTGGCTGGTTTATTGCTGATA
AATCTGGAGCCGGTGAGCGTGGGTCTCGCGGTATCATTGCAGCACTGGGGCCAGATGGTAAGCCCTCCCG
TATCGTAGTTATCTACACGACGGGGAGTCAGGCAACTATGGATGAACGAAATAGACAGATCGCTGAGATA
GGTGCCTCACTGATTAAGCATTGGTAACTGTCAGACCAAGTTTACTCATATATACTTTAGATTGATTTAA
AACTTCATTTTTAATTTAAAAGGATCTAGGTGAAGATCCTTTTTGATAATCTCATGACCAAAATCCCTTA
ACGTGAGTTTTCGTTCCACTGAGCGTCAGACCCCGTAGAAAAGATCAAAGGATCTTCTTGAGATCCTTTT
TTTCTGCGCGTAATCTGCTGCTTGCAAACAAAAAAACCACCGCTACCAGCGGTGGTTTGTTTGCCGGATC
AAGAGCTACCAACTCTTTTTCCGAAGGTAACTGGCTTCAGCAGAGCGCAGATACCAAATACTGTCCTTCT
AGTGTAGCCGTAGTTAGGCCACCACTTCAAGAACTCTGTAGCACCGCCTACATACCTCGCTCTGCTAATC
CTGTTACCAGTGGCTGCTGCCAGTGGCGATAAGTCGTGTCTTACCGGGTTGGACTCAAGACGATAGTTAC
CGGATAAGGCGCAGCGGTCGGGCTGAACGGGGGGTTCGTGCACACAGCCCAGCTTGGAGCGAACGACCTA
CACCGAACTGAGATACCTACAGCGTGAGCTATGAGAAAGCGCCACGCTTCCCGAAGGGAGAAAGGCGGAC
AGGTATCCGGTAAGCGGCAGGGTCGGAACAGGAGAGCGCACGAGGGAGCTTCCAGGGGGAAACGCCTGGT
ATCTTTATAGTCCTGTCGGGTTTCGCCACCTCTGACTTGAGCGTCGATTTTTGTGATGCTCGTCAGGGGG
GCGGAGCCTATGGAAAAACGCCAGCAACGCGGCCTTTTTACGGTTCCTGGCCTTTTGCTGGCCTTTTGCT
CACATGTTCTTTCCTGCGTTATCCCCTGATTCTGTGGATAACCGTATTACCGCCTTTGAGTGAGCTGATA
CCGCTCGCCGCAGCCGAACGACCGAGCGCAGCGAGTCAGTGAGCGAGGAAGCGGAAGAGCGCCTGATGCG
GTATTTTCTCCTTACGCATCTGTGCGGTATTTCACACCGCATAAATTCCGACACCATCGAATGGTGCAAA
ACCTTTCGCGGTATGGCATGATAGCGCCCGGAAGAGAGTCAATTCAGGGTGGTGAATGTGAAACCAGTAA
CGTTATACGATGTCGCAGAGTATGCCGGTGTCTCTTATCAGACCGTTTCCCGCGTGGTGAACCAGGCCAG
CCACGTTTCTGCGAAAACGCGGGAAAAAGTGGAAGCGGCGATGGCGGAGCTGAATTACATTCCCAACCGC
GTGGCACAACAACTGGCGGGCAAACAGTCGTTGCTGATTGGCGTTGCCACCTCCAGTCTGGCCCTGCACG
CGCCGTCGCAAATTGTCGCGGCGATTAAATCTCGCGCCGATCAACTGGGTGCCAGCGTGGTGGTGTCGAT
GGTAGAACGAAGCGGCGTCGAAGCCTGTAAAGCGGCGGTGCACAATCTTCTCGCGCAACGCGTCAGTGGG
CTGATCATTAACTATCCGCTGGATGACCAGGATGCCATTGCTGTGGAAGCTGCCTGCACTAATGTTCCGG
CGTTATTTCTTGATGTCTCTGACCAGACACCCATCAACAGTATTATTTTCTCCCATGAAGACGGTACGCG
ACTGGGCGTGGAGCATCTGGTCGCATTGGGTCACCAGCAAATCGCGCTGTTAGCGGGCCCATTAAGTTCT
GTCTCGGCGCGTCTGCGTCTGGCTGGCTGGCATAAATATCTCACTCGCAATCAAATTCAGCCGATAGCGG
AACGGGAAGGCGACTGGAGTGCCATGTCCGGTTTTCAACAAACCATGCAAATGCTGAATGAGGGCATCGT
TCCCACTGCGATGCTGGTTGCCAACGATCAGATGGCGCTGGGCGCAATGCGCGCCATTACCGAGTCCGGG
CTGCGCGTTGGTGCGGATATCTCGGTAGTGGGATACGACGATACCGAAGACAGCTCATGTTATATCCCGC
CGTTAACCACCATCAAACAGGATTTTCGCCTGCTGGGGCAAACCAGCGTGGACCGCTTGCTGCAACTCTC
TCAGGGCCAGGCGGTGAAGGGCAATCAGCTGTTGCCCGTCTCACTGGTGAAAAGAAAAACCACCCTGGCG
CCCAATACGCAAACCGCCTCTCCCCGCGCGTTGGCCGATTCATTAATGCAGCTGGCACGACAGGTTTCCC
GACTGGAAAGCGGGCAGTGAGCGCAACGCAATTAATGTGAGTTAGCTCACTCATTAGGCACCCCAGGCTT
TACACTTTATGCTTCCGGCTCGTATGTTGTGTGGAATTGTGAGCGGATAACAATTTCACACAGGAAACAG
CTATGACCATGATTACGGATTCACTGGCCGTCGTTTTACAACGTCGTGACTGGGAAAACCCTGGCGTTAC
CCAACTTAATCGCCTTGCAGCACATCCCCCTTTCGCCAGCTGGCGTAATAGCGAAGAGGCCCGCACCGAT
CGCCCTTCCCAACAGTTGCGCAGCCTGAATGGCGAATGGCGCTTTGCCTGGTTTCCGGCACCAGAAGCGG
TGCCGGAAAGCTGGCTGGAGTGCGATCTTCCTGAGGCCGATACTGTCGTCGTCCCCTCAAACTGGCAGAT
GCACGGTTACGATGCGCCCATCTACACCAACGTAACCTATCCCATTACGGTCAATCCGCCGTTTGTTCCC
ACGGAGAATCCGACGGGTTGTTACTCGCTCACATTTAATGTTGATGAAAGCTGGCTACAGGAAGGCCAGA
CGCGAATTATTTTTGATGGCGTTGGAATT
Features (pLannotate 1.2.2; 18 found; start..end, strand, type, name):
      6..107     -  CDS            yciV (fragment): RNAAM_ECOLI - Also known as trpH From Escherichia coli (strain K12).
    183..211     +  promoter       tac promoter: strong E. coli promoter; hybrid between the trp and lac UV5 promoters
    219..235     +  protein_bind   lac operator: The lac repressor binds to the lac operator to inhibit transcription in E. coli. This inhibition can be relieved by adding lactose or isopropyl-β-D-thiogalactopyranoside (IPTG). lac repressor encoded by lacI
    258..911     +  CDS            GST26_SCHJA: Experimental evidence at protein level: Swiss-Prot protein existence level 1. GST isoenzymes appear to play a central role in the parasite detoxification system. Other functions are also suspected including a role in increasing the solubility of haematin in the parasite gut. From Schistosoma japonicum (Blood fluke).
    924..944     +  CDS            TEV site: tobacco etch virus (TEV) protease recognition and cleavage site
    957..1883    +  CDS            tus (sequence withheld): TUS_ECOLI - Also known as tau. Experimental evidence at protein level: Swiss-Prot protein existence level 1. Trans-acting protein required for termination of DNA replication. Binds to DNA replication terminator sequences (terA to terF) to prevent the passage of replication forks. The termination efficiency will be affected by the affinity of this protein for the terminator sequence. From Escherichia coli (strain K12).
   1919..1958    +  CDS            rop (fragment): Rop protein, which maintains plasmids at low copy number; rop
   2060..2100    +  misc_feature   bom (fragment): basis of mobility region from pBR322
   2205..2309    +  promoter       AmpR promoter: bla
   2310..3170    +  CDS            AmpR: β-lactamase; bla; confers resistance to ampicillin, carbenicillin, and related antibiotics
   3341..3929    +  rep_origin     ori: high-copy-number ColE1/pMB1/pBR322/pUC origin of replication
   4115..4166    -  misc_feature   bom (fragment): basis of mobility region from pBR322
   4173..4250    +  promoter       lacIq promoter: lacI (mutant); In the lacIq allele, a single base change in the promoter boosts expression of the lacI gene about 10-fold.
   4251..5333    +  CDS            lacI: lac repressor; lacI; The lac repressor binds to the lac operator to inhibit transcription in E. coli. This inhibition can be relieved by adding lactose or isopropyl-β-D-thiogalactopyranoside (IPTG).
   5346..5367    +  protein_bind   CAP binding site: CAP binding activates transcription in the presence of cAMP. E. coli catabolite activator protein
   5382..5412    +  promoter       lac promoter: promoter for the E. coli lac operon
   5420..5436    +  protein_bind   lac operator: The lac repressor binds to the lac operator to inhibit transcription in E. coli. This inhibition can be relieved by adding lactose or isopropyl-β-D-thiogalactopyranoside (IPTG). lac repressor encoded by lacI
   5456..5629    +  CDS            lacZα: LacZα fragment of β-galactosidase; lacZ fragment
