[The description below was written by a language model from this plasmid's Addgene catalogue record and pLannotate feature annotations shown in this document.]
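Description:
Tus pGST-// is a 5.9 kb bacterial expression plasmid for producing the Escherichia coli replication terminator protein Tus as an N-terminal glutathione S-transferase fusion. The feature layout of the pGST-// backbone resembles a pGEX-style vector. It replicates from a ColE1/pMB1-type origin and is selected with ampicillin through the β-lactamase gene driven by its own promoter. The catalogue lists the plasmid as low copy, although only a short fragment of rop is annotated, along with fragments of the pBR322 bom region. A small yciV fragment and a lac promoter/operator–lacZα segment downstream of lacI appear to be backbone remnants with no stated role in the construct.

Expression is driven by the hybrid tac promoter, followed by a lac operator. The plasmid also carries lacI under the up-mutated lacIq promoter, so it supplies its own repressor. This keeps transcription off until it is induced with IPTG or lactose. The open reading frame begins with the Schistosoma japonicum 26 kDa GST, continues through a TEV protease recognition site, and ends with the full tus coding sequence. The GST moiety allows the fusion to be captured on glutathione resin, and the TEV site allows the tag to be removed if untagged Tus is wanted.

Tus binds tightly to the chromosomal Ter sequences and blocks the passage of replication forks. The record states only that the plasmid expresses GST-tagged Tus. The associated publication concerns high-throughput sequencing-based profiling of RNA–protein interactions, but the specific role of the Tus protein in that method is not given in the record.
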