Addgene plasmid #53305: Tus pGST-//
Purpose: Expresses GST-tagged E.coli replication terminator protein Tus.
Depositing lab: John Lis. Depositing organization: Cornell University. Publication: Comprehensive analysis of RNA-protein interactions by high-throughput sequencing-RNA affinity profiling. Tome JM, Ozer A, Pagano JM, Gheba D, Schroth GP, Lis JT. Nat Methods. 2014 Jun;11(6):683-8. doi: 10.1038/nmeth.2970. Epub 2014 May 8. PubMed 24809628.
Backbone
  Vector backbone: pGST-//
  Vector type: Bacterial Expression
Growth in bacteria
  Bacterial resistance: Ampicillin, 100 μg/mL
  Growth temperature: 37°C
  Growth strain: DH5alpha
  Copy number: Low Copy
Gene/Insert
  Gene/Insert name: E.Coli Tus replication terminator protein
  Species: E.coli
  Tag / fusion protein: GST (N terminal on backbone)
Terms and licenses: Academic/Nonprofit Terms; Industry Terms: Not Available to Industry
How to cite: Tus pGST-// was a gift from John Lis (Addgene plasmid # 53305 ; http://n2t.net/addgene:53305 ; RRID:Addgene_53305)
