>Addgene plasmid #53305 | Tus pGST-// | addgene partial sequence | sequence record 87587 | pGEX5 5'-GGGCTGGCAAGCCACGTTTGGTG-3'
CTGTATTTTCAGGGCGCCATGGATCCG
[857 nt withheld, positions 28-884]
