>Addgene plasmid #53305 | Tus pGST-// | addgene partial sequence | sequence record 87599 | MoCloR 5'-gccacctgacgtctaagaaacc-3'
ATCACGAGGCCCTTTCGTCTTCAAGAATTATACACTCCGCTATCGCTACGTGACTGGGTCATGGCTGCGC
CCCGACACCCGCCAACACCCGCTGACGCGCCCTGACGGGCTTGTCTGCTCCCGGCATCCGCTTACAGACA
AGCTGTGACCGTCTCCGGGAGCTGCATGTGTCAGAGGTTTTCACCGTCATCACCGAAACGCGCGAGGCAG
ATCGTCAGTCAGTCACGATGCGGCCGCTCGAGTTA
[645 nt withheld, positions 246-890]
